Addgene plasmid #209029: pLCHKOv3-CD46 Ex3_3-Lb
Purpose: Lentiviral vector expressing U6 driven hybrid guide (hgRNA) targeting human CD46 Exon 3 for deletion using SpCas9 and LbCas12a nucleases (CHyMErA system)
Depositing lab: Thomas Gonatopoulos-Pournatzis. Depositing organization: National Cancer Institute (NCI). Publication: Genome-scale exon perturbation screens uncover exons critical for cell fitness. Xiao MS, Damodaran AP, Kumari B, Dickson E, Xing K, On TA, Parab N, King HE, Perez AR, Guiblet WM, Duncan G, Che A, Chari R, Andresson T, Vidigal JA, Weatheritt RJ, Aregger M, Gonatopoulos-Pournatzis T. Mol Cell. 2024 Jul 11;84(13):2553-2572.e19. doi: 10.1016/j.molcel.2024.05.024. Epub 2024 Jun 24. PubMed 38917794.
Backbone
  Vector backbone: pLCHKOv3
  Vector type: Mammalian Expression, Lentiviral, CRISPR
  Selectable markers: Puromycin
Growth in bacteria
  Bacterial resistance: Ampicillin, 100 μg/mL
  Growth temperature: 30°C
  Growth strain: ccdB Survival
  Copy number: High Copy
Gene/Insert
  Gene/Insert name: hgRNA for deletion of CD46 Exon 3 with SpCas9 tracrRNAv1 & LbCas12a DR
  gRNA/shRNA sequence: CCTACTTCAACTCTAAGAGTGTTTCAGAGCTATGCTGGAAACAGCATAGCAAGTTGAAATAAGGCTAGTCCGTTATCAACTTGAAAAAGTGGCACCGAGTCGGTGCTAATTTCTACTAAGTGTAGATCAAGAAGAAAATCATCATCACCG
  Species: Synthetic
  Promoter: U6
  Cloning method: Restriction Enzyme; 5′ cloning site Unknown (unknown if destroyed)
  Sequencing primers: 5′ GACTATCATATGCTTACCGT
Terms and licenses: Academic/Nonprofit Terms; Industry Terms: Not Available to Industry
How to cite: pLCHKOv3-CD46 Ex3_3-Lb was a gift from Thomas Gonatopoulos-Pournatzis (Addgene plasmid # 209029 ; http://n2t.net/addgene:209029 ; RRID:Addgene_209029)
