[The description below was written by a language model from this plasmid's Addgene catalogue record and pLannotate feature annotations shown in this document.]
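Description:
pLCHKOv3-CD46 Ex3_3-Lb is a third-generation-style, self-inactivating lentiviral CRISPR vector built on the pLCHKOv3 backbone for delivery of a hybrid guide RNA (hgRNA) into mammalian cells as part of the CHyMErA system. It is propagated in E. coli through a high-copy ColE1/pUC-type origin with ampicillin resistance (β-lactamase); an f1 origin, an SV40 origin and remnants of the lac region and T7/T3 promoters are also carried on the plasmid backbone. The viral portion comprises an RSV promoter fused to a truncated HIV-1 5′ LTR, the Ψ packaging signal with a partial gag sequence, the Rev response element, a cPPT/CTS, a WPRE and a ΔU3 3′ LTR followed by an SV40 polyadenylation signal. Together these allow the genomic RNA to be transcribed, packaged and integrated, while leaving the integrated provirus without LTR promoter activity.

The payload is a human U6 (RNA polymerase III) promoter driving a single synthetic transcript in which an SpCas9 spacer and tracrRNA scaffold (tracrRNAv1) are joined to an LbCas12a direct repeat and a Cas12a spacer. In the feature table this cassette is annotated on the strand opposite to the other viral elements. In CHyMErA, Cas12a's own RNA-processing activity separates the hybrid transcript into individual Cas9 and Cas12a guides, so that two cuts can be programmed from one construct. Here the pair is designed to delete exon 3 of human CD46. A separate hPGK promoter drives puromycin N-acetyltransferase for selection of transduced cells. The nucleases are not encoded on this plasmid and must be supplied by the target cells. The construct is associated with work on exon-deletion screening.
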