Features (pLannotate 1.2.2; 27 found; start..end, strand, type, name):
      7..507     +  promoter       hPGK promoter: human phosphoglycerate kinase 1 promoter
    529..1128    +  CDS            PuroR (fragment): puromycin N-acetyltransferase; pac from Streptomyces; confers resistance to puromycin
   1144..1732    +  misc_feature   WPRE: woodchuck hepatitis virus posttranscriptional regulatory element
   1783..1802    +  misc_feature   cPPT/CTS (fragment): central polypurine tract and central termination sequence of HIV-1
   1804..2037    +  LTR            3' LTR (ΔU3): self-inactivating 3' long terminal repeat (LTR) from HIV-1
   2115..2236    +  polyA_signal   SV40 poly(A) signal: SV40 polyadenylation signal
   2276..2411    +  rep_origin     SV40 ori: SV40 origin of replication
   2432..2450    -  promoter       T7 promoter: promoter for bacteriophage T7 RNA polymerase
   2458..2613    +  CDS            lacZα (fragment): LacZα fragment of β-galactosidase; lacZ fragment
   2618..3046    +  rep_origin     f1 ori (sequence partly withheld): f1 bacteriophage origin of replication; arrow indicates direction of (+) strand synthesis
   3099..3203    +  promoter       AmpR promoter: bla
   3204..4064    +  CDS            AmpR: β-lactamase; bla; confers resistance to ampicillin, carbenicillin, and related antibiotics
   4235..4823    +  rep_origin     ori: high-copy-number ColE1/pMB1/pBR322/pUC origin of replication
   5006..5098    +  CDS            lacI (fragment): lac repressor; lacI; The lac repressor binds to the lac operator to inhibit transcription in E. coli. This inhibition can be relieved by adding lactose or isopropyl-β-D-thiogalactopyranoside (IPTG).
   5111..5132    +  protein_bind   CAP binding site: CAP binding activates transcription in the presence of cAMP. E. coli catabolite activator protein
   5147..5177    +  promoter       lac promoter: promoter for the E. coli lac operon
   5185..5201    +  protein_bind   lac operator: The lac repressor binds to the lac operator to inhibit transcription in E. coli. This inhibition can be relieved by adding lactose or isopropyl-β-D-thiogalactopyranoside (IPTG). lac repressor encoded by lacI
   5246..5264    +  promoter       T3 promoter: promoter for bacteriophage T3 RNA polymerase
   5292..5518    +  promoter       RSV promoter: Rous sarcoma virus enhancer/promoter
   5519..5699    +  LTR            5' LTR (truncated): truncated 5' long terminal repeat (LTR) from HIV-1
   5746..5871    +  misc_feature   HIV-1 Ψ: packaging signal of human immunodeficiency virus type 1
   5855..6218    +  CDS            HIV-1 gag (fragment): gag protein from human immunodeficiency virus 1; gag
   6364..6597    +  misc_feature   RRE: The Rev response element (RRE) of HIV-1 allows for Rev-dependent mRNA export from the nucleus to the cytoplasm.
   6974..7000    +  CDS            Rev (fragment): human immunodeficiency virus 1 (HIV-1) Rev protein; rev; enhances nuclear export of unspliced and incompletely spliced viral mRNAs
   7086..7153    -  misc_RNA       tracrRNA (fragment): trans-activating CRISPR RNA for the Streptococcus pyogenes CRISPR/Cas9 system
   7201..7441    -  promoter       U6 promoter: RNA polymerase III promoter for human U6 snRNA
   7483..7600    +  misc_feature   cPPT/CTS: central polypurine tract and central termination sequence of HIV-1
>Addgene plasmid #209029 | pLCHKOv3-CD46 Ex3_3-Lb | addgene full sequence | sequence record 414782 | Addgene NGS Result
CCCGGGTTGCGCCTTTTCCAAGGCAGCCCTGGGTTTGCGCAGGGACGCGGCTGCTCTGGGCGTGGTTCCG
GGAAACGCAGCGGCGCCGACCCTGGGTCTCGCACATTCTTCACGTCCGTTCGCAGCGTCACCCGGATCTT
CGCCGCTACCCTTGTGGGCCCCCCGGCGACGCTTCCTGCTCCGCCCCTAAGTCGGGAAGGTTCCTTGCGG
TTCGCGGCGTGCCGGACGTGACAAACGGAAGCCGCAGCTCACACTAGTACCCTCGCAGACGGACAGCGCC
AGGGAGCAATGGCAGCGCGCCGACCGCGATGGGCTGTGGCCAATAGCGGCTGCTCAGCAGGGCGCGCCGA
GAGCAGCGGCCGGGAAGGGGCGGTGCGGGAGGCGGGGTGTGGGGCGGTAGTGTGGGCCCTGTTCCTGCCC
GCGCGGTGTTCCGCATTCTGCAAGCCTCCGGAGCGCACGTCGGCAGTCGGCTCCCTCGTTGACCGAATCA
CCGACCTCTCTCCCCAGGGGGATCCACCGGAGCTTACCATGACCGAGTACAAGCCCACGGTGCGCCTCGC
CACCCGCGACGACGTCCCCAGGGCCGTACGCACCCTCGCCGCCGCGTTCGCCGACTACCCCGCCACGCGC
CACACCGTCGATCCGGACCGCCACATCGAGCGGGTCACCGAGCTGCAAGAACTCTTCCTCACGCGCGTCG
GGCTCGACATCGGCAAGGTGTGGGTCGCGGACGACGGCGCCGCCGTGGCGGTCTGGACCACGCCGGAGAG
CGTCGAAGCGGGGGCGGTGTTCGCCGAGATCGGCCCGCGCATGGCCGAGTTGAGCGGTTCCCGGCTGGCC
GCGCAGCAACAGATGGAAGGCCTCCTGGCGCCGCACCGGCCCAAGGAGCCCGCGTGGTTCCTGGCCACCG
TCGGTGTTTCGCCCGACCACCAGGGCAAGGGTCTGGGCAGCGCCGTCGTGCTCCCCGGAGTGGAGGCGGC
CGAGCGCGCCGGGGTGCCCGCCTTCCTGGAGACCTCCGCGCCCCGCAACCTCCCCTTCTACGAGCGGCTC
GGCTTCACCGTCACCGCCGACGTCGAGGTGCCCGAAGGACCGCGCACCTGGTGCATGACCCGCAAGCCCG
GTGCCTGAACGCGTTAAGTCGACAATCAACCTCTGGATTACAAAATTTGTGAAAGATTGACTGGTATTCT
TAACTATGTTGCTCCTTTTACGCTATGTGGATACGCTGCTTTAATGCCTTTGTATCATGCTATTGCTTCC
CGTATGGCTTTCATTTTCTCCTCCTTGTATAAATCCTGGTTGCTGTCTCTTTATGAGGAGTTGTGGCCCG
TTGTCAGGCAACGTGGCGTGGTGTGCACTGTGTTTGCTGACGCAACCCCCACTGGTTGGGGCATTGCCAC
CACCTGTCAGCTCCTTTCCGGGACTTTCGCTTTCCCCCTCCCTATTGCCACGGCGGAACTCATCGCCGCC
TGCCTTGCCCGCTGCTGGACAGGGGCTCGGCTGTTGGGCACTGACAATTCCGTGGTGTTGTCGGGGAAAT
CATCGTCCTTTCCTTGGCTGCTCGCCTGTGTTGCCACCTGGATTCTGCGCGGGACGTCCTTCTGCTACGT
CCCTTCGGCCCTCAATCCAGCGGACCTTCCTTCCCGCGGCCTGCTGCCGGCTCTGCGGCCTCTTCCGCGT
CTTCGCCTTCGCCCTCAGACGAGTCGGATCTCCCTTTGGGCCGCCTCCCCGCGTCGACTTTAAGACCAAT
GACTTACAAGGCAGCTGTAGATCTTAGCCACTTTTTAAAAGAAAAGGGGGGACTGGAAGGGCTAATTCAC
TCCCAACGAAGACAAGATCTGCTTTTTGCTTGTACTGGGTCTCTCTGGTTAGACCAGATCTGAGCCTGGG
AGCTCTCTGGCTAACTAGGGAACCCACTGCTTAAGCCTCAATAAAGCTTGCCTTGAGTGCTTCAAGTAGT
GTGTGCCCGTCTGTTGTGTGACTCTGGTAACTAGAGATCCCTCAGACCCTTTTAGTCAGTGTGGAAAATC
TCTAGCAGTACGTATAGTAGTTCATGTCATCTTATTATTCAGTATTTATAACTTGCAAAGAAATGAATAT
CAGAGAGTGAGAGGAACTTGTTTATTGCAGCTTATAATGGTTACAAATAAAGCAATAGCATCACAAATTT
CACAAATAAAGCATTTTTTTCACTGCATTCTAGTTGTGGTTTGTCCAAACTCATCAATGTATCTTATCAT
GTCTGGCTCTAGCTATCCCGCCCCTAACTCCGCCCATCCCGCCCCTAACTCCGCCCAGTTCCGCCCATTC
TCCGCCCCATGGCTGACTAATTTTTTTTATTTATGCAGAGGCCGAGGCCGCCTCGGCCTCTGAGCTATTC
CAGAAGTAGTGAGGAGGCTTTTTTGGAGGCCTAGGGACGTACCCAATTCGCCCTATAGTGAGTCGTATTA
CGCGCGCTCACTGGCCGTCGTTTTACAACGTCGTGACTGGGAAAACCCTGGCGTTACCCAACTTAATCGC
CTTGCAGCACATCCCCCTTTCGCCAGCTGGCGTAATAGCGAAGAGGCCCGCACCGATCGCCCTTCCCAAC
AGTTGCGCAGCCTGAATGGCGAATGGG
[124 nt withheld, positions 2618-2741]
C
[91 nt withheld, positions 2743-2833]
A
[49 nt withheld, positions 2835-2883]
CCTTTGACGTTGGAGTCCACGTTCTTT
[37 nt withheld, positions 2911-2947]
ACCCTATCTCGGTCTATTCTTTTGATTTATAAGGGATTTTGCCGATTTCGGCCTATTGGTTAAAAAATGA
GCTGATTTAACAAAAATTTAACGCGAATTTTAACAAAATATTAACGCTTACAATTTAGGTGGCACTTTTC
GGGGAAATGTGCGCGGAACCCCTATTTGTTTATTTTTCTAAATACATTCAAATATGTATCCGCTCATGAG
ACAATAACCCTGATAAATGCTTCAATAATATTGAAAAAGGAAGAGTATGAGTATTCAACATTTCCGTGTC
GCCCTTATTCCCTTTTTTGCGGCATTTTGCCTTCCTGTTTTTGCTCACCCAGAAACGCTGGTGAAAGTAA
AAGATGCTGAAGATCAGTTGGGTGCACGAGTGGGTTACATCGAACTGGATCTCAACAGCGGTAAGATCCT
TGAGAGTTTTCGCCCCGAAGAACGTTTTCCAATGATGAGCACTTTTAAAGTTCTGCTATGTGGCGCGGTA
TTATCCCGTATTGACGCCGGGCAAGAGCAACTCGGTCGCCGCATACACTATTCTCAGAATGACTTGGTTG
AGTACTCACCAGTCACAGAAAAGCATCTTACGGATGGCATGACAGTAAGAGAATTATGCAGTGCTGCCAT
AACCATGAGTGATAACACTGCGGCCAACTTACTTCTGACAACGATCGGAGGACCGAAGGAGCTAACCGCT
TTTTTGCACAACATGGGGGATCATGTAACTCGCCTTGATCGTTGGGAACCGGAGCTGAATGAAGCCATAC
CAAACGACGAGCGTGACACCACGATGCCTGTAGCAATGGCAACAACGTTGCGCAAACTATTAACTGGCGA
ACTACTTACTCTAGCTTCCCGGCAACAATTAATAGACTGGATGGAGGCGGATAAAGTTGCAGGACCACTT
CTGCGCTCGGCCCTTCCGGCTGGCTGGTTTATTGCTGATAAATCTGGAGCCGGTGAGCGTGGGTCTCGCG
GTATCATTGCAGCACTGGGGCCAGATGGTAAGCCCTCCCGTATCGTAGTTATCTACACGACGGGGAGTCA
GGCAACTATGGATGAACGAAATAGACAGATCGCTGAGATAGGTGCCTCACTGATTAAGCATTGGTAACTG
TCAGACCAAGTTTACTCATATATACTTTAGATTGATTTAAAACTTCATTTTTAATTTAAAAGGATCTAGG
TGAAGATCCTTTTTGATAATCTCATGACCAAAATCCCTTAACGTGAGTTTTCGTTCCACTGAGCGTCAGA
CCCCGTAGAAAAGATCAAAGGATCTTCTTGAGATCCTTTTTTTCTGCGCGTAATCTGCTGCTTGCAAACA
AAAAAACCACCGCTACCAGCGGTGGTTTGTTTGCCGGATCAAGAGCTACCAACTCTTTTTCCGAAGGTAA
CTGGCTTCAGCAGAGCGCAGATACCAAATACTGTTCTTCTAGTGTAGCCGTAGTTAGGCCACCACTTCAA
GAACTCTGTAGCACCGCCTACATACCTCGCTCTGCTAATCCTGTTACCAGTGGCTGCTGCCAGTGGCGAT
AAGTCGTGTCTTACCGGGTTGGACTCAAGACGATAGTTACCGGATAAGGCGCAGCGGTCGGGCTGAACGG
GGGGTTCGTGCACACAGCCCAGCTTGGAGCGAACGACCTACACCGAACTGAGATACCTACAGCGTGAGCT
ATGAGAAAGCGCCACGCTTCCCGAAGGGAGAAAGGCGGACAGGTATCCGGTAAGCGGCAGGGTCGGAACA
GGAGAGCGCACGAGGGAGCTTCCAGGGGGAAACGCCTGGTATCTTTATAGTCCTGTCGGGTTTCGCCACC
TCTGACTTGAGCGTCGATTTTTGTGATGCTCGTCAGGGGGGCGGAGCCTATGGAAAAACGCCAGCAACGC
GGCCTTTTTACGGTTCCTGGCCTTTTGCTGGCCTTTTGCTCACATGTTCTTTCCTGCGTTATCCCCTGAT
TCTGTGGATAACCGTATTACCGCCTTTGAGTGAGCTGATACCGCTCGCCGCAGCCGAACGACCGAGCGCA
GCGAGTCAGTGAGCGAGGAAGCGGAAGAGCGCCCAATACGCAAACCGCCTCTCCCCGCGCGTTGGCCGAT
TCATTAATGCAGCTGGCACGACAGGTTTCCCGACTGGAAAGCGGGCAGTGAGCGCAACGCAATTAATGTG
AGTTAGCTCACTCATTAGGCACCCCAGGCTTTACACTTTATGCTTCCGGCTCGTATGTTGTGTGGAATTG
TGAGCGGATAACAATTTCACACAGGAAACAGCTATGACCATGATTACGCCAAGCGCGCAATTAACCCTCA
CTAAAGGGAACAAAAGCTGGAGCTGCAAGCTTAATGTAGTCTTATGCAATACTCTTGTAGTCTTGCAACA
TGGTAACGATGAGTTAGCAACATGCCTTACAAGGAGAGAAAAAGCACCGTGCATGCCGATTGGTGGAAGT
AAGGTGGTACGATCGTGCCTTATTAGGAAGGCAACAGACGGGTCTGACATGGATTGGACGAACCACTGAA
TTGCCGCATTGCAGAGATATTGTATTTAAGTGCCTAGCTCGATACATAAACGGGTCTCTCTGGTTAGACC
AGATCTGAGCCTGGGAGCTCTCTGGCTAACTAGGGAACCCACTGCTTAAGCCTCAATAAAGCTTGCCTTG
AGTGCTTCAAGTAGTGTGTGCCCGTCTGTTGTGTGACTCTGGTAACTAGAGATCCCTCAGACCCTTTTAG
TCAGTGTGGAAAATCTCTAGCAGTGGCGCCCGAACAGGGACTTGAAAGCGAAAGGGAAACCAGAGGAGCT
CTCTCGACGCAGGACTCGGCTTGCTGAAGCGCGCACGGCAAGAGGCGAGGGGCGGCGACTGGTGAGTACG
CCAAAAATTTTGACTAGCGGAGGCTAGAAGGAGAGAGATGGGTGCGAGAGCGTCAGTATTAAGCGGGGGA
GAATTAGATCGCGATGGGAAAAAATTCGGTTAAGGCCAGGGGGAAAGAAAAAATATAAATTAAAACATAT
AGTATGGGCAAGCAGGGAGCTAGAACGATTCGCAGTTAATCCTGGCCTGTTAGAAACATCAGAAGGCTGT
AGACAAATACTGGGACAGCTACAACCATCCCTTCAGACAGGATCAGAAGAACTTAGATCATTATATAATA
CAGTAGCAACCCTCTATTGTGTGCATCAAAGGATAGAGATAAAAGACACCAAGGAAGCTTTAGACAAGAT
AGAGGAAGAGCAAAACAAAAGTAAGACCACCGCACAGCAAGCGGCCGCTGATCTTCAGACCTGGAGGAGG
AGATATGAGGGACAATTGGAGAAGTGAATTATATAAATATAAAGTAGTAAAAATTGAACCATTAGGAGTA
GCACCCACCAAGGCAAAGAGAAGAGTGGTGCAGAGAGAAAAAAGAGCAGTGGGAATAGGAGCTTTGTTCC
TTGGGTTCTTGGGAGCAGCAGGAAGCACTATGGGCGCAGCGTCAATGACGCTGACGGTACAGGCCAGACA
ATTATTGTCTGGTATAGTGCAGCAGCAGAACAATTTGCTGAGGGCTATTGAGGCGCAACAGCATCTGTTG
CAACTCACAGTCTGGGGCATCAAGCAGCTCCAGGCAAGAATCCTGGCTGTGGAAAGATACCTAAAGGATC
AACAGCTCCTGGGGATTTGGGGTTGCTCTGGAAAACTCATTTGCACCACTGCTGTGCCTTGGAATGCTAG
TTGGAGTAATAAATCTCTGGAACAGATTTGGAATCACACGACCTGGATGGAGTGGGACAGAGAAATTAAC
AATTACACAAGCTTAATACACTCCTTAATTGAAGAATCGCAAAACCAGCAAGAAAAGAATGAACAAGAAT
TATTGGAATTAGATAAATGGGCAAGTTTGTGGAATTGGTTTAACATAACAAATTGGCTGTGGTATATAAA
ATTATTCATAATGATAGTAGGAGGCTTGGTAGGTTTAAGAATAGTTTTTGCTGTACTTTCTATAGTGAAT
AGAGTTAGGCAGGGATATTCACCATTATCGTTTCAGACCCACCTCCCAACCCCGAGGGGACCCTGCAGGA
TTTAAATCCGAGGGGACCCAGAGAATTCAAAAAACGGTGATGATGATTTTCTTCTTGATCTACACTTAGT
AGAAATTAGCACCGACTCGGTGCCACTTTTTCAAGTTGATAACGGACTAGCCTTATTTCAACTTGCTATG
CTGTTTCCAGCATAGCTCTGAAACACTCTTAGAGTTGAAGTAGGCGGTACCTCGTCCTTTCCACAAGATA
TATAAAGCCAAGAAATCGAAATACTTTCAAGTTACGGTAAGCATATGATAGTCCATTTTAAAACATAATT
TTAAAACTGCAAACTACCCAAGAAATTATTACTTTCTACGTCACGTATTTTGTACTAATATCTTTGTGTT
TACAGTCAAATTAATTCTAATTATCTCTCTAACAGCCTTGTATCGTATATGCAAATATGAAGGAATCATG
GGAAATAGGCCCTCGAATTCTAGATCTTGAGACAAATGGCAGTATTCATCCACAATTTTAAAAGAAAAGG
GGGGATTGGGGGGTACAGTGCAGGGGAAAGAATAGTAGACATAATAGCAACAGACATACAAACTAAAGAA
TTACAAAAACAAATTACAAAAATTCAAAATTTTCGGGTTTATTACAGGGACAGCAGAGATCCACTTTGGC
GCCGGCTCGAGATTTAAATCCTGCAGGCGAGGGGG
